Addgene plasmid #88318: pDONR223-ZNF645
Purpose: Donor Vector containing ZNF645 transcription factor, part of the Human TFome Collection
Depositing lab: Marc Vidal. Depositing organization: Dana-Farber Cancer Institute. Publication: A comprehensive library of human transcription factors for cell fate engineering. Ng AHM, Khoshakhlagh P, Rojo Arias JE, Pasquini G, Wang K, Swiersy A, Shipman SL, Appleton E, Kiaee K, Kohman RE, Vernet A, Dysart M, Leeper K, Saylor W, Huang JY, Graveline A, Taipale J, Hill DE, Vidal M, Melero-Martin JM, Busskamp V, Church GM. Nat Biotechnol. 2021 Apr;39(4):510-519. doi: 10.1038/s41587-020-0742-6. Epub 2020 Nov 30. PubMed 33257861.
Backbone
  Vector backbone: pDONR223
  Backbone manufacturer: Invitrogen
  Backbone size w/o insert (bp): 3000
  Vector type: Gateway Donor Vector
Growth in bacteria
  Bacterial resistance: Spectinomycin, 50 μg/mL
  Growth temperature: 37°C
  Growth strain: DH5alpha
  Copy number: High Copy
Gene/Insert
  Gene/Insert name: ZNF645
  Species: H. sapiens (human)
  Insert size (bp): 1278
  Mutation: Last nucleotide of stop codon removed to allow for Gateway C-terminal fusions
  Entrez Gene: ZNF645 (a.k.a. HAKAIL, FLJ25735)
  Cloning method: Gateway Cloning
  Sequencing primers: 5′ M13F(-21); 3′ M13R
Terms and licenses: Academic/Nonprofit Terms; Industry Terms: Not Available to Industry
Depositor comments: Represents the ORFeome subset of the TFome
How to cite: pDONR223-ZNF645 was a gift from Marc Vidal (Addgene plasmid # 88318 ; http://n2t.net/addgene:88318 ; RRID:Addgene_88318)
