[The description below was written by a language model from this plasmid's Addgene catalogue record.]
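Description:
pDONR223-ZNF645 is a Gateway donor-backbone clone (functionally an entry clone) carrying the open reading frame of human ZNF645, also known as HAKAIL, a zinc finger protein catalogued here as a transcription factor. It is built on the Invitrogen pDONR223 backbone of roughly 3 kb, with an insert of about 1.3 kb introduced by Gateway recombination. The plasmid is maintained at high copy in standard E. coli cloning strains and is selected with spectinomycin. No feature table accompanies the record, so the origin of replication and the exact attachment sites flanking the insert are not stated. In a pDONR-derived clone of this type, the ORF normally sits between attL recombination sites, and M13 forward and reverse priming sites on either side are listed for sequence verification.

The backbone is a shuttle for the coding sequence rather than an expression vector, and the record lists no promoter, tag or reporter for the insert. The one recorded modification is removal of the last nucleotide of the stop codon. This leaves the reading frame open at the 3′ end, so that transfer into a suitable destination vector can produce C-terminal fusions to tags or reporters encoded by that vector.

The construct belongs to the Human TFome Collection, a comprehensive library of human transcription factors assembled for cell fate engineering, and the depositor notes that it represents the ORFeome-derived subset of that collection. Its typical use is as a source clone for LR recombination, moving ZNF645 into expression vectors of the user's choice for overexpression or screening studies.
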