>Addgene plasmid #88318 | pDONR223-ZNF645 | depositor partial sequence | sequence record 171922 | insert
ATGAACAAGATGCCTGCTGGTGAACAAGAATGTGAATATAACAAAGAAGGGAAGTACTACTCTAAAGGAG
TTAAACTGGTGAGAAAAAAGAAAAAAATTCCTGGTTACCGTTGGGGGGACATTAAGATAAACATCATAGG
TGAAAAGGATGATTTACCAATTCATTTCTGTGACAAATGTGATTTGCCTATTAAAATCTATGGGCGAATA
ATTCCGTGCAAGCATGCTTTTTGCTATCACTGTGCTAATTTATATGACAAAGTCGGATATAAAGTATGTC
CGCGCTGTCGTTATCCTGTGCTGAGAATTGAGGCGCATAAACGAGGTTCTGTCTTCATGTGTAGTATTGT
TCAGCAGTGCAAGAGAACATACTTGTCTCAGAAAAGCTTACAGGCTCATATCAAACGCCGCCATAAGAGA
GCTCGAAAACAAGTTACCAGCGCTTCGCTTGAAAAAGTTCGTCCTCATATTGCTCCGCCACAAACTGAAA
TCTCTGAAATCCCTAAAAGACTGCAAGACAGGGACCATCTAAGCTATATTCCACCAGAACAGCACACCAT
GGTGTCACTACCGTCTGTGCAACATATGCTACAAGAGCAACATAATCAGCCACATAAGGATATTCAGGCT
CCTCCCCCAGAACTATCTCTAAGTCTGCCTTTTCCCATCCAGTGGGAAACCGTTAGTATTTTTACGAGAA
AACATGGCAATTTAACAGTTGATCATATTCAGAATAACTCAGATTCTGGTGCTAAGAAGCCAACACCTCC
CGACTATTATCCTGAGTGTCAAAGTCAACCAGCGGTATCGTCCCCTCATCATATTATACCTCAGAAACAG
CATTATGCGCCACCTCCATCTCCATCATCACCAGTAAACCATCAAATGCCATATCCTCCTCAGGATGTAG
TTACTCCTAACTCGGTTCGTAGCCAAGTGCCAGCTCTAACCACGACCTACGATCCATCATCTGGATATAT
TATTGTAAAGGTGCCACCTGATATGAATTCTCCTCCACTACGTGCTCCCCAGTCTCAAAATGGTAATCCA
TCTGCAAGTGAATTTGCTTCTCACCATTATAACCTTAACATTTTACCTCAGTTCACCGAAAATCAAGAAA
CCTTGAGCCCTCAGTTTACACAAACAGATGCAATGGATCATAGAAGGTGGCCTGCATGGAAACGACTGTC
ACCTTGTCCACCAACGCGGAGTCCACCTCCTTCAACCCTACATGGTCGATCACATCATTCACACCAGAGA
AGACATAGACGGTATTAA
